Addgene plasmid #55533: mTurquoise-ATG14-C-18
Purpose: Localization: Membrane Receptor, Excitation: 434, Emission: 474
Depositing lab: Michael Davidson. Depositing organization: Florida State University, Tallahassee.
Backbone
  Vector backbone: mTurquoise-C1
  Backbone size w/o insert (bp): 4750
  Vector type: Mammalian Expression
  Selectable markers: Neomycin (select with G418)
Growth in bacteria
  Bacterial resistance: Kanamycin, 50 μg/mL
  Growth temperature: 37°C
  Growth strain: DH5alpha
  Copy number: High Copy
Gene/Insert
  Gene/Insert name: ATG14 (alt name: NM_014924.4)
  Species: H. sapiens (human)
  Entrez Gene: ATG14 (a.k.a. ATG14L, BARKOR, KIAA0831)
  Promoter: CMV
  Tag / fusion protein: mTurquoise (N terminal on backbone)
  Cloning method: Unknown
  Sequencing primers: 5′ CMV-F; 3′ SV40pA-R
Terms and licenses: Academic/Nonprofit Terms; Industry Terms
Depositor comments: . Excitation = 434; Emission = 474
How to cite: mTurquoise-ATG14-C-18 was a gift from Michael Davidson (Addgene plasmid # 55533 ; http://n2t.net/addgene:55533 ; RRID:Addgene_55533)
