[The description below was written by a language model from this plasmid's Addgene catalogue record.]
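Description:
mTurquoise-ATG14-C-18 is a mammalian expression plasmid built on the mTurquoise-C1 backbone (about 4.75 kb without the insert), a C1-type fluorescent protein fusion vector in which the fluorescent protein lies upstream of the cloning site. It is maintained in E. coli as a high-copy plasmid under kanamycin selection. It also carries a neomycin resistance marker, so transfected mammalian cells can be selected with G418. No feature table accompanies the record, so the origin of replication and other backbone elements are not itemised. The SV40 polyA reverse sequencing primer does imply an SV40 polyadenylation signal downstream of the insert.

The payload is human ATG14 (also known as ATG14L, BARKOR or KIAA0831), expressed from the CMV promoter for strong constitutive expression in mammalian cells. The cyan fluorescent protein mTurquoise is fused to the N terminus of ATG14, with recorded excitation and emission maxima of 434 nm and 474 nm. The "C-18" in the name likely denotes the C-type fusion orientation and an 18-residue linker between the two proteins, but the record does not confirm this, and the cloning method is listed as unknown.

The construct serves as a fluorescent localization marker for live- or fixed-cell imaging of ATG14 in transfected cells. The catalogue assigns it the localization category "Membrane Receptor". ATG14 is more generally known as an autophagy-related protein associated with the class III PI3-kinase complex, so that label is best treated as the depositor's classification. The cyan emission makes the construct suitable for multicolour imaging alongside spectrally distinct fluorescent proteins.
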