>Addgene plasmid #55533 | mTurquoise-ATG14-C-18 | depositor partial sequence | sequence record 85941 | insert sequence
CAGATCCGCTAGCGCTACCGGTCGCCACCATGGTGAGCAAGGGCGAGGAGCTGTTCACCGGGGTGGTGCC
CATCCTGGTCGAGCTGGACGGCGACGTAAACGGCCACAAGTTCAGCGTGTCCGGCGAGGGCGAGGGCGAT
GCCACCTACGGCAAGCTGACCCTGAAGTTCATCTGCACCACCGGCAAGCTGCCCGTGCCCTGGCCCACCC
TCGTGACCACCCTGTCCTGGGGCGTGCAGTGCTTCGCCCGCTACCCCGACCACATGAAGCAGCACGACTT
CTTCAAGTCCGCCATGCCCGAAGGCTACGTCCAGGAGCGCACCATCTTCTTCAAGGACGACGGCAACTAC
AAGACCCGCGCCGAGGTGAAGTTCGAGGGCGACACCCTGGTGAACCGCATCGAGCTGAAGGGCATCGACT
TCAAGGAGGACGGCAACATCCTGGGGCACAAGCTGGAGTACAACTACATCAGCGACAACGTCTATATCAC
CGCCGACAAGCAGAAGAACGGCATCAAGGCCAACTTCAAGATCCGCCACAACATCGAGGACGGCGGCGTG
CAGCTCGCCGACCACTACCAGCAGAACACCCCCATCGGCGACGGCCCCGTGCTGCTGCCCGACAACCACT
ACCTGAGCACCCAGTCCAAGCTGAGCAAAGACCCCAACGAGAAGCGCGATCACATGGTCCTGCTGGAGTT
CGTGACCGCCGCCGGGATCACTCTCGGCATGGACGAGCTGTACAAGTCCGGACTCAGATCTGGCAGCGGT
GGAGGCAGCGCATCCGGCGGAAGCGGAAGCGCGTCTCCCAGTGGGAAGGGAGCCCGGGCGCTGGAGGCTC
CTGGCTGCGGGCCCCGGCCGCTCGCCCGGGACCTGGTGGACTCCGTGGACGATGCGGAGGGGCTGTACGT
GGCTGTGGAGCGCTGCCCGCTGTGCAACACTACCCGCCGGCGGCTGACCTGCGCCAAATGCGTTCAGAGC
GGCGATTTCGTCTACTTCGACGGCCGCGACCGGGAGAGGTTTATCGACAAGAAGGAAAGGTTAAGCCGAC
TTAAGAGCAAGCAAGAAGAATTTCAGAAAGAAGTGTTAAAAGCTATGGAAGGAAAATGGATAACAGATCA
GTTGAGATGGAAAATAATGTCCTGCAAGATGAGGATTGAACAGTTAAAACAAACAATATGTAAAGGAAAT
GAAGAAATGGAGAAAAATTCTGAAGGCCTTCTCAAAACCAAGGAAAAGAATCAGAAGCTTTACAGTCGAG
CACAACGGCACCAAGAGAAAAAGGAGAAGATTCAGAGGCATAATCGCAAACTTGGTGACCTGGTAGAAAA
AAAGACCATTGACTTAAGAAGTCATTATGAGCGTCTGGCAAATCTTCGACGATCCCATATATTAGAGCTC
ACCTCTGTCATTTTTCCAATCGAGGAAGTAAAGACGGGTGTGAGAGACCCCGCAGATGTGTCTTCAGAGA
GTGACAGTGCCATGACCTCCAGCACTGTGAGCAAGCTTGCTGAAGCCCGGAGGACAACTTACCTCTCAGG
ACGATGGGTCTGTGACGATCACAACGGAGACACCAGCATTAGCATTACAGGGCCTTGGATTAGCCTCCCT
AACAATGGGGACTACTCTGCCTACTACAGCTGGGTGGAGGAGAAGAAAACAACCCAGGGGCCTGACATGG
AGCAGAGTAACCCTGCCTACACCATCAGTGCTGCGCTGTGCTATGCAACTCAGCTGGTCAACATTCTGTC
TCATATACTTGATGTAAATCTTCCCAAAAAGCTCTGCAACAGTGAATTTTGTGGCGAAAATCTAAGCAAG
CAGAAATTTACTCGAGCAGTGAAGAAACTGAATGCAAATATTCTTTACCTTTGTTTTTCTCAGCATGTAA
ATTTAGATCAATTACAACCACTGCATACCCTCAGGAATCTAATGTACCTGGTCAGTCCAAGCTCTGAACA
CCTAGGCAGGTCAGGGCCCTTTGAAGTACGAGCAGACCTTGAGGAGTCCATGGAATTTGTGGATCCCGGA
GTTGCTGGAGAATCAGATGAGAGCGGAGATGAGCGCGTCAGCGATGAAGAAACCGACCTGGGCACAGACT
GGGAGAACTTGCCTAGTCCCCGGTTTTGTGATATCCCTTCCCAGTCTGTGGAAGTCTCCCAGAGTCAGAG
CACCCAGGCGTCCCCACCCATCGCGAGCAGCAGTGCAGGTGGGATGATCTCCTCTGCAGCAGCCTCGGTG
ACCTCCTGGTTTAAAGCTTACACTGGACACCGTTAAGAATTCTGCAGTCGACGGTACCGCGGGCCCGGGA
TCCACCGGATCTAGATAACTGATCATAATCAGCCATACC
