>Addgene plasmid #55533 | mTurquoise-ATG14-C-18 | addgene partial sequence | sequence record 147148 | EGFP-C 5'-CATGGTCCTGCTGGAGTTCGTG-3'
GGACGAGCTGTACAAGTCCGGACTCAGATCTGGCAGCGGTGGAGGCAGCGCATCCGGCGGAAGCGGAAGC
GCGTCTCCCAGTGGGAAGGGAGCCCGGGCGCTGGAGGCTCCTGGCTGCGGGCCCCGGCCGCTCGCCCGGG
ACCTGGTGGACTCCGTGGACGATGCGGAGGGGCTGTACGTGGCTGTGGAGCGCTGCCCGCTGTGCAACAC
TACCCGCCGGCGGCTGACCTGCGCCAAATGCGTTCAGAGCGGCGATTTCGTCTACTTCGACGGCCGCGAC
CGGGAGAGGTTTATCGACAAGAAGGAAAGGTTAAGCCGACTTAAGAGCAAGCAAGAAGAATTTCAGAAAG
AAGTGTTAAAAGCTATGGAAGGAAAATGGATAACAGATCAGTTGAGATGGAAAATAATGTCCTGCAAGAT
GAGGATTGAACAGTTAAAACAAACAATATGTAAAGGAAATGAAGAAATGGAGAAAAATTCTGAAGGCCTT
CTCAAAACCAAGGAAAAGAATCAGAAGCTTTACAGTCGAGCACAACGGCACCAAGAGAAAAAGGAGAAGA
TTCAGAGGCATAATCGCAAACTTGGTGACCTGGTAGAAAAAAAGACCATTGACTTAAGAAGTCATTATGA
GCGTCTGGCAAATCTTCGACGATCCCATATATTAGAGCTCACCTCTGTCATT
